Addgene plasmid #238229: pBR25 CFAP36 [L438E, K442E, A493E, K495A]-3C-mStayGold-2Strep crBSDr (C. reinhardtii)
Purpose: CRISPR donor plasmid for C-terminal tagging and knock-in of CFAP36 [L438E, K442E, A493E, K495A], and insertion of Blasticidin resistance (C. reinhardtii)
Depositing lab: Alan Brown. Depositing organization: Harvard Medical School. Publication: A conserved mechanism for the retrieval of polyubiquitinated proteins from cilia. Lange SM, Bennett JA, Eisert RJ, Brown A. Cell. 2025 Nov 13;188(23):6492-6508.e18. doi: 10.1016/j.cell.2025.07.043. Epub 2025 Aug 20. PubMed 40840444.
Backbone
  Vector backbone: pBR25
  Vector type: CRISPR ; Donor
  Selectable markers: Blasticidin
Growth in bacteria
  Bacterial resistance: Ampicillin, 100 μg/mL
  Growth temperature: 37°C
  Growth strain: DH5alpha
  Copy number: Unknown
Gene/Insert
  Gene/Insert name: CFAP36 [L438E, K442E, A493E, K495A]
  Species: C. reinhardtii
  GenBank ID: Cre09.g395250_4532
  Tag / fusion protein: -3C-mStayGold-2Strep (C terminal on insert)
Terms and licenses: Academic/Nonprofit Terms; Industry Terms: Not Available to Industry
How to cite: pBR25 CFAP36 [L438E, K442E, A493E, K495A]-3C-mStayGold-2Strep crBSDr (C. reinhardtii) was a gift from Alan Brown (Addgene plasmid # 238229 ; http://n2t.net/addgene:238229 ; RRID:Addgene_238229)
