[The description below was written by a language model from this plasmid's Addgene catalogue record and pLannotate feature annotations shown in this document.]
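Description:
pBR25 CFAP36 [L438E, K442E, A493E, K495A]-3C-mStayGold-2Strep crBSDr is a CRISPR donor plasmid of about 6 kb, built on the pBR25 backbone and intended for homology-directed knock-in at the CFAP36 locus (Cre09.g395250) of the green alga Chlamydomonas reinhardtii. In E. coli it replicates from a high-copy ColE1/pUC-type origin and is selected with ampicillin through the AmpR (β-lactamase) cassette. The backbone also carries an f1 origin, lac promoter/operator and lacZα remnants, and T3 and T7 promoters flanking the insert region, the layout of a phagemid-style cloning vector.

The payload introduces a mutant CFAP36 sequence carrying four substitutions (L438E, K442E, A493E, K495A) fused at its C terminus to a 3C element (presumably a 3C protease cleavage site), the green fluorescent protein mStayGold and a double Strep tag. This combination allows live imaging of the edited protein and affinity purification, with the option of proteolytic tag removal. Downstream lies a blasticidin resistance cassette, detected in the feature table as the bsr blasticidin S deaminase gene, which permits selection of edited algal cells.

The automated annotation does not recognise the CFAP36 sequence, mStayGold, the Strep tags or any algal promoter or terminator driving bsr, so their exact positions and the regulatory elements used are not stated. The short hits to hKO, YPet, GmR and lacI are small fragments and probably reflect partial sequence similarity rather than functional parts. The plasmid supplies only the repair template; the nuclease and guide RNA are not encoded here. The associated study concerns retrieval of polyubiquitinated proteins from cilia.
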