Features (pLannotate 1.2.2; 15 found; start..end, strand, type, name):
      1..589     +  rep_origin     ori: high-copy-number ColE1/pMB1/pBR322/pUC origin of replication
    772..864     +  CDS            lacI (fragment): lac repressor; lacI; The lac repressor binds to the lac operator to inhibit transcription in E. coli. This inhibition can be relieved by adding lactose or isopropyl-β-D-thiogalactopyranoside (IPTG).
    877..898     +  protein_bind   CAP binding site: CAP binding activates transcription in the presence of cAMP. E. coli catabolite activator protein
    913..943     +  promoter       lac promoter: promoter for the E. coli lac operon
    951..967     +  protein_bind   lac operator: The lac repressor binds to the lac operator to inhibit transcription in E. coli. This inhibition can be relieved by adding lactose or isopropyl-β-D-thiogalactopyranoside (IPTG). lac repressor encoded by lacI
   1012..1030    +  promoter       T3 promoter: promoter for bacteriophage T3 RNA polymerase
   1582..1602    +  CDS            hKO (fragment): humanized Kusabira-Orange fluorescent protein mammalian codon-optimized
   1643..1665    +  CDS            YPet (fragment): yellow fluorescent protein optimized for FRET with CyPet (Nguyen and Daugherty, 2005) mammalian codon-optimized
   3250..3669    +  CDS            bsr: BSR_BACCE - Experimental evidence at protein level: Swiss-Prot protein existence level 1. Catalyzes the deamination of the cytosine moiety of the antibiotics blasticidin S, cytomycin and acetylblasticidin S. From Bacillus cereus.
   4076..4175    -  CDS            GmR (fragment): gentamycin acetyltransferase; aacC1; confers resistance to gentamycin
   4181..4199    -  promoter       T7 promoter: promoter for bacteriophage T7 RNA polymerase
   4219..4374    +  CDS            lacZα (fragment): LacZα fragment of β-galactosidase; lacZ fragment
   4379..4807    +  rep_origin     f1 ori (sequence partly withheld): f1 bacteriophage origin of replication; arrow indicates direction of (+) strand synthesis
   4860..4964    +  promoter       AmpR promoter: bla
   4965..5825    +  CDS            AmpR: β-lactamase; bla; confers resistance to ampicillin, carbenicillin, and related antibiotics
>Addgene plasmid #238229 | pBR25 CFAP36 [L438E, K442E, A493E, K495A]-3C-mStayGold-2Strep crBSDr (C. reinhardtii) | addgene full sequence | sequence record 473424 | Addgene NGS Result
TTGAGATCCTTTTTTTCTGCGCGTAATCTGCTGCTTGCAAACAAAAAAACCACCGCTACCAGCGGTGGTT
TGTTTGCCGGATCAAGAGCTACCAACTCTTTTTCCGAAGGTAACTGGCTTCAGCAGAGCGCAGATACCAA
ATACTGTTCTTCTAGTGTAGCCGTAGTTAGGCCACCACTTCAAGAACTCTGTAGCACCGCCTACATACCT
CGCTCTGCTAATCCTGTTACCAGTGGCTGCTGCCAGTGGCGATAAGTCGTGTCTTACCGGGTTGGACTCA
AGACGATAGTTACCGGATAAGGCGCAGCGGTCGGGCTGAACGGGGGGTTCGTGCACACAGCCCAGCTTGG
AGCGAACGACCTACACCGAACTGAGATACCTACAGCGTGAGCTATGAGAAAGCGCCACGCTTCCCGAAGG
GAGAAAGGCGGACAGGTATCCGGTAAGCGGCAGGGTCGGAACAGGAGAGCGCACGAGGGAGCTTCCAGGG
GGAAACGCCTGGTATCTTTATAGTCCTGTCGGGTTTCGCCACCTCTGACTTGAGCGTCGATTTTTGTGAT
GCTCGTCAGGGGGGCGGAGCCTATGGAAAAACGCCAGCAACGCGGCCTTTTTACGGTTCCTGGCCTTTTG
CTGGCCTTTTGCTCACATGTTCTTTCCTGCGTTATCCCCTGATTCTGTGGATAACCGTATTACCGCCTTT
GAGTGAGCTGATACCGCTCGCCGCAGCCGAACGACCGAGCGCAGCGAGTCAGTGAGCGAGGAAGCGGAAG
AGCGCCCAATACGCAAACCGCCTCTCCCCGCGCGTTGGCCGATTCATTAATGCAGCTGGCACGACAGGTT
TCCCGACTGGAAAGCGGGCAGTGAGCGCAACGCAATTAATGTGAGTTAGCTCACTCATTAGGCACCCCAG
GCTTTACACTTTATGCTTCCGGCTCGTATGTTGTGTGGAATTGTGAGCGGATAACAATTTCACACAGGAA
ACAGCTATGACCATGATTACGCCAAGCGCGCAATTAACCCTCACTAAAGGGAACAAAAGCTGGGCTCTTC
TCCACCATGCATCCCAACCCCTCCACATCATACCTATCTTCTACCCCTCCCACTTTTGCAGAAGCTCGTG
GGCAAGGGCGACGTGAACGACGCCGCCACCAAGTGGGAGCAGGAGGCCGAGCTCAAGCTGATCGCGCAGA
AGCAGGCGGAGCGCGAGCGGGAGATGGTGGACTACAAGGCGGCCAGCGCCGGCAAGGTGGGGAGGAGGCG
AGGGGGCAGGGATGGGGGAAAAGGGGAGGGGAGCTGTGACTGGGTTTGGTTAGCGGAGCTGAGCGGCTGA
TGTCGGGCATTCACGCTGCTGCTCGTTGCCCCTCCCGCCCGACGCTGCAGCCCAAGCCCTCTGGCCCCTC
CACCACCGCTGCCGCCGCGGACGACGCCAAGCGCGCTGCGCTGCGTGAGGCCCTGGAGCAGGCGATGAAG
CAAAACATCATGGGAGCAAACGGTGGCCTGGAAGTTCTGTTCCAGGGGCCCGGCGGCGGTGCCAGCACCC
CCTTCAAGTTCCAGCTGAAGGGCACCATCAACGGCAAGAGCTTCACCGTGGAGGGCGAGGGCGAGGGCAA
CAGCCACGAGGGCAGCCACAAGGGCAAGTACGTGTGCACCAGCGGCAAGCTGCCCATGAGCTGGGCCGCC
CTGGGCACCAGCTTCGGCTACGGCATGAAGTACTACACCAAGTACCCCAGCGGCCTGAAGAACTGGTTCC
ACGAGGTGATGCCCGAGGGCTTCACCTACGACAGACACATCCAGTACAAGGGCGACGGCAGCATCCACGC
CAAGCACCAGCACTTCATGAAGAACGGCACCTACCACAACATCGTGGAGTTCACCGGCCAGGACTTCAAG
GAGAACAGCCCCGTGCTGACCGGCGACATGAACGTGAGCCTGCCCAACGACGTGCAGCACATCCCCAGAG
ACGACGGCGTGGAGTGCCCCGTGACCCTGCTGTACCCCCTGCTGAGCGACAAGAGCAAGTGCGTGGAGGC
CCACCAGAACACCATCTGCAAGCCCCTGCACAACCAGCCCGCCCCCGACGTGCCCTACCACTGGATCAGA
AAGCAGTACACCCAGAGCAAGGACGACACCGAGGAGAGAGACCACATCTGCCAGAGCGAGACCCTGGAGG
CCCACCTGGGTTCTGGTTCTTGGAGTCATCCACAGTTCGAGAAGGGCGGGGGCTCCGGAGGTGGATCAGG
AGGTTCCGCCTGGTCACACCCTCAATTCGAGAAGGGTGAATGAGGAGCTGGGAGCATCGAGAGCACGGGC
GGGGGTGCGCGGGGGCAGAGCGAGATGCTGACGTTGCCAGAGGTCCGGTTTGGCAGGTGGTGACTGATGT
GAGGGGTGAGCGCAGGTGGTGCCGCTGGACCGAAATATTGTAGAGGAGGCATGCAGGCGAGCGATTGCAG
TGTGCGGACGTGAAGTGCAATAGGTGCTGCAGGTGTTTTGGGTTGCCGTGATTCGCGATAGCAGGACTGA
GTTTGTGCAGAGGTGGTTTGCAAGCGAAATGGGTTTGGCTTATTATTGGCTTGTGCCTTCCGGCGTTGTT
CTGGCGACCTTTGCCAAAGTGCCTTTGGCCAGTGCCATGCCGCGCGCATGTGTAGTCATCTTCAACGGGC
ATTGTCATGGCATTGTCACTCAGCTAATGGTATGTCAAACACCGCTGAGTAGTTCGAGGAGAAGAGGATG
TCAAACGCCGCTGAGTATGCACGCCCCAGCCTCGGGCGCACAGTGTCACAATCAGCACTACGCTGCAGCT
CTTAGTACTGAGGGTACCCTTTCTTGCGCTATGACACTTCCGATCCCATCAAGCTTGCATGCCGGGCGCG
CCAGAAGGAGCGCAGCCAAACCAGGATGATGTTTGATGGGGTATTTGAGCACTTGCAACCCTTATCCGGA
AGCCCCCTGGCCCACAAAGGCTAGGCGCCAATGCAAGCAGTTCGCATGCAGCCCCTGGAGCGGTGCCCTC
CTGATAAACCGGCCAGGGGGCCTATGTTCTTTACTTTTTTACAAGAGAAGTCACTCAACATCTTAAAATG
GCCAGGTGAGTCGACGAGCAAGCCCGGCGGATCAGGCAGCGTGCTTGCAGATTTGACTTGCAACGCCCGC
ATTGTGTCGACGAAGGCTTTTGGCTCCTCTGTCGCTGTCTCAAGCAGCATCTAACCCTGCGTCGCCGTTT
CCATTTGCAGCTCGAGCGACGTCATGGCCATGAAAACCTTCAACATCAGCCAGCAGGACCTGGAGCTGGT
GGAGGTGGCCACCGAGAAGATCACCATGCTGTACGAGGACAACAAGCACCACGTGGGCGCCGCCATCCGC
ACCAAGACCGGCGAGATCATCAGCGCCGTGCACATCGAGGCCTACATCGGCCGCGTGACCGTGTGCGCCG
AGGCCATCGCCATCGGCAGCGCCGTGAGCAACGGCCAGAAGGACTTCGACACCATCGTGGCCGTGCGCCA
CCCCTACAGCGACGAGGTGGACCGCAGCATCCGCGTGGTGAGCCCCTGCGGCATGTGCCGCGAGCTGATC
AGCGACTACGCCCCCGACTGCTTCGTGCTGATCGAGATGAACGGCAAGCTGGTCAAGACCACCATCGAGG
AGCTGATCCCCCTGAAGTACACCCGCAACTAAGCTTTGAGACCATCCCCGCTCCGTGTAAATGGAGGCGC
TCGTTGATCTGAGCCTTGCCCCCTGACGAACGGCGGTGGATGGAAGATACTGCTCTCAAGTGCTGAAGCG
GTAGCTTAGCTCCCCGTTTCGTGCTGATCAGTCTTTTTCAACACGTAAAAAGCGGAGGAGTTTTGCAATT
TTGTTGGTTGTAACGATCCTCCGTTGATTTTGGCCTCTTTCTCCATGGGCGGGCTGGGCGTATTTGAAGC
GGGTACTAATCTTTTGCAGAAGCTGGTGGGCAAGGGCGACGTGAACGACGCCGCCACCAGAAGAGCCAAA
CGAGCACTTATACATACGCGACTATTCTGCCGCTATACATAACCACTCAGGAGCTCTATGTGACAATGCT
TCCGTGACGCCGCGAGGTACTTGGGTCGATATCAAAGTGCATCACTTCTTCCCGTATGCCCAACTTTGTA
TAGAGAGCCACTGCGGGATCGTCACCGTAATCTGCTTGCACGTAGTTCGCCCTATAGTGAGTCGTATTAC
GCTGGATGGAATCGGCGGTCACTGGCCGTCGTTTTACAACGTCGTGACTGGGAAAACCCTGGCGTTACCC
AACTTAATCGCCTTGCAGCACATCCCCCTTTCGCCAGCTGGCGTAATAGCGAAGAGGCCCGCACCGATCG
CCCTTCCCAACAGTTGCGCAGCCTGAATGGCGAATGGG
[124 nt withheld, positions 4379-4502]
C
[91 nt withheld, positions 4504-4594]
A
[49 nt withheld, positions 4596-4644]
CCTTTGACGTTGGAGTCCACGTTCTTT
[37 nt withheld, positions 4672-4708]
ACCCTATCTCGGTCTATTCTTTTGATTTATAAGGGATTTTGCCGATTTCGGCCTATTGGTTAAAAAATGA
GCTGATTTAACAAAAATTTAACGCGAATTTTAACAAAATATTAACGCTTACAATTTAGGTGGCACTTTTC
GGGGAAATGTGCGCGGAACCCCTATTTGTTTATTTTTCTAAATACATTCAAATATGTATCCGCTCATGAG
ACAATAACCCTGATAAATGCTTCAATAATATTGAAAAAGGAAGAGTATGAGTATTCAACATTTCCGTGTC
GCCCTTATTCCCTTTTTTGCGGCATTTTGCCTTCCTGTTTTTGCTCACCCAGAAACGCTGGTGAAAGTAA
AAGATGCTGAAGATCAGTTGGGTGCACGAGTGGGTTACATCGAACTGGATCTCAACAGCGGTAAGATCCT
TGAGAGTTTTCGCCCCGAAGAACGTTTTCCAATGATGAGCACTTTTAAAGTTCTGCTATGTGGCGCGGTA
TTATCCCGTATTGACGCCGGGCAAGAGCAACTCGGTCGCCGCATACACTATTCTCAGAATGACTTGGTTG
AGTACTCACCAGTCACAGAAAAGCATCTTACGGATGGCATGACAGTAAGAGAATTATGCAGTGCTGCCAT
AACCATGAGTGATAACACTGCGGCCAACTTACTTCTGACAACGATCGGAGGACCGAAGGAGCTAACCGCT
TTTTTGCACAACATGGGGGATCATGTAACTCGCCTTGATCGTTGGGAACCGGAGCTGAATGAAGCCATAC
CAAACGACGAGCGTGACACCACGATGCCTGTAGCAATGGCAACAACGTTGCGCAAACTATTAACTGGCGA
ACTACTTACTCTAGCTTCCCGGCAACAATTAATAGACTGGATGGAGGCGGATAAAGTTGCAGGACCACTT
CTGCGCTCGGCCCTTCCGGCTGGCTGGTTTATTGCTGATAAATCTGGAGCCGGTGAGCGTGGGTCTCGCG
GTATCATTGCAGCACTGGGGCCAGATGGTAAGCCCTCCCGTATCGTAGTTATCTACACGACGGGGAGTCA
GGCAACTATGGATGAACGAAATAGACAGATCGCTGAGATAGGTGCCTCACTGATTAAGCATTGGTAACTG
TCAGACCAAGTTTACTCATATATACTTTAGATTGATTTAAAACTTCATTTTTAATTTAAAAGGATCTAGG
TGAAGATCCTTTTTGATAATCTCATGACCAAAATCCCTTAACGTGAGTTTTCGTTCCACTGAGCGTCAGA
CCCCGTAGAAAAGATCAAAGGATCTTC
